Addgene plasmid #160206: 64 pCOLI_G2
Purpose: (Empty Backbone) Gentamycin resistant polycistronic host vector
Depositing lab: John Weir. Depositing organization: Friedrich Miescher Laboratory. Publication: InteBac - An integrated bacterial and baculovirus expression vector suite. Altmannova V, Blaha A, Astrinidis S, Reichle H, Weir JR. Protein Sci. 2020 Sep 21. doi: 10.1002/pro.3957. PubMed 32955754.
Backbone
  Vector backbone: pST50Trc
  Modifications to backbone: Custom MCS added to the vector for full compatibility within the InteBac system
  Vector type: Bacterial Expression
  Promoter: T7
Growth in bacteria
  Bacterial resistance: Gentamicin, 10 μg/mL
  Growth temperature: 37°C
  Growth strain: DH5alpha
  Copy number: Low Copy
Gene/Insert
  Cloning method: Gibson Cloning
  Sequencing primers: 5′ T7_fwd; 3′ T7_rev
Terms and licenses: Academic/Nonprofit Terms; Industry Terms: Not Available to Industry
How to cite: 64 pCOLI_G2 was a gift from John Weir (Addgene plasmid # 160206 ; http://n2t.net/addgene:160206 ; RRID:Addgene_160206)
