[The description below was written by a language model from this plasmid's Addgene catalogue record and pLannotate feature annotations shown in this document.]
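Description:
64 pCOLI_G2 is an empty bacterial expression backbone from the InteBac vector suite, a set of plasmids designed to be compatible for bacterial and baculovirus expression. It is derived from pST50Trc and serves as a gentamicin-resistant polycistronic host vector, meaning a recipient plasmid in which several coding sequences can be assembled for co-expression in E. coli. A custom multiple cloning site was added for compatibility with the rest of the system, and inserts are introduced by Gibson assembly. No gene is present in the deposited plasmid.

The annotated 3,571 nt sequence shows a compact expression region at the start. A T7 promoter is followed by short stretches matching lacZα and a T7 gene 10-derived tag. These are probably remnants or chance matches within the cloning region rather than functional parts. A T7 terminator closes the cassette, so expression depends on a host that supplies T7 RNA polymerase.

Replication relies on a ColE1/pMB1-type origin together with the rop gene, which holds copy number down and fits the catalogue's low-copy designation. The pBR322 bom region and an mbeC fragment are leftover mobilisation sequences, and a small RSF ori fragment is also detected. Selection is through the aacC1 gentamicin acetyltransferase gene (GmR), driven by the class 1 integron Pc promoter. The feature table also annotates a near full-length bla β-lactamase gene with its own promoter and an fd terminator, although the catalogue lists only gentamicin resistance. The record does not say whether this ampicillin marker is functional or intended for use.
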