Features (pLannotate 1.2.2; 15 found; start..end, strand, type, name):
     27..45      +  promoter       T7 promoter: promoter for bacteriophage T7 RNA polymerase
     82..104     -  CDS            lacZα (fragment): LacZα fragment of β-galactosidase; lacZ fragment
    119..137     -  CDS            lacZα (fragment): LacZα fragment of β-galactosidase; lacZ fragment
    207..256     +  CDS            SET1 (fragment): solubility-enhancement tag derived from T7 phage gene 10B
    264..311     +  terminator     T7 terminator: transcription terminator for bacteriophage T7 RNA polymerase
    378..469     +  promoter       AmpR promoter: bla
    470..1327    +  CDS            bla: BLAT_ECOLX - Experimental evidence at protein level: Swiss-Prot protein existence level 1. TEM-type are the most prevalent beta-lactamases in enterobacteria; they hydrolyze the beta-lactam bond in susceptible beta-lactam antibiotics, thus conferring resistance to penicillins and cephalosporins. TEM-3 and TEM-4 are capable of hydrolyzing cefotaxime and ceftazidime. TEM-5 is capable of hydrolyzing ceftazidime. TEM-6 is capable of hydrolyzing ceftazidime and aztreonam. TEM-8/CAZ-2, TEM- 16/CAZ-7 and TEM-24/CAZ-6 are markedly active against ceftazidime. IRT- 4 shows resistance to beta-lactamase in
   1334..1373    +  terminator     fd terminator: central terminator from bacteriophage fd (Otsuka and Kunisawa, 1982)
   1404..1992    +  rep_origin     ori: high-copy-number ColE1/pMB1/pBR322/pUC origin of replication
   2053..2586    -  CDS            GmR: gentamycin acetyltransferase; aacC1; confers resistance to gentamycin
   2775..2803    -  promoter       Pc promoter: intI1 (promoter lies within the coding sequence); class 1 integron promoter
   2804..2924    +  rep_origin     RSF ori (fragment): Plasmids containing the RSF 1030 origin of replication can be propagated in E. coli cells that contain additional plasmids with compatible origins.
   2929..3068    -  misc_feature   bom: basis of mobility region from pBR322
   3170..3361    -  CDS            rop: Rop protein, which maintains plasmids at low copy number; rop
   3401..3511    +  CDS            mbeC (fragment): MBEC_ECOLX - Experimental evidence at protein level: Swiss-Prot protein existence level 1. Required for efficient mobilization of ColE1 plasmid and is thus essential to promote the specific transfer of the plasmid during conjugation. Probably functions by inducing DNA bending, helping the MbeA relaxase to melt the DNA around the nic site and cleave the phosphodiester bond. Binds specifically double-stranded DNA (dsDNA) containing the ColE1 oriT but does not recognize the inverted repeat (IR). From Escherichia coli.
>Addgene plasmid #160206 | 64 pCOLI_G2 | addgene full sequence | sequence record 316527 | Addgene NGS Result
GGCACCATGCATCGATCCCGCGAAATTAATACGACTCACTATAGGGAGACCACAACGGTTTCCCTCTAGA
AGGCCTAGATCTTGTAAAACGACGGCCAGTGAATTCCCCGGGAAGCTTCGCCAGGGTTTTCCCAGTCGAG
CTCGATATCGGTACCAGCGGATAACAATTTCACATCCGGATTCGCGAACGCGTCTCGAGAGATCCGGCTG
CTAACAAAGCCCGAAAGGAAGCTGAGTTGGCTGCTGCCACCGCTGAGCAATAACTAGCATAACCCCTTGG
GGCCTCTAAACGGGTCTTGAGGGGTTTTTTGCTGAAAGGAGGAACTATATCCGACTAGTAGCCCGCCTAA
TGAGCGGGCTTTTTTTTAATTCCCCTATTTGTTTATTTTTCTAAATACATTCAAATATGTATCCGCTCAT
GAGACAATAACCCTGATAAATGCTTCAATAATATTGAAAAAGGAAGAGTATGAGTATTCAACATTTCCGT
GTCGCCCTTATTCCCTTTTTTGCGGCATTTTGCCTTCCTGTTTTTGCTCACCCAGAAACGCTCGTGAAAG
TAAAAGACGCAGAGGACCAATTGGGGGCACGAGTGGGATACATAGAACTGGACTTGAATAGCGGTAAAAT
CCTTGAGAGTTTTCGCCCTGAAGAGCGTTTTCCAATGATGAGCACTTTCAAAGTTCTGCTATGTGGAGCA
GTATTATCCCGTGTAGATGCGGGGCAAGAGCAACTCGGACGACGAATACACTATTCGCAGAATGACTTGG
TTGAATACTCCCCAGTGACAGAAAAGCACCTTACGGACGGAATGACGGTAAGAGAATTATGTAGTGCCGC
CATAACGATGAGTGATAACACTGCGGCGAACTTACTTCTGACAACCATCGGTGGACCGAAGGAATTAACC
GCTTTTTTGCACAATATGGGAGACCATGTAACTCGCCTTGACCGTTGGGAACCAGAACTGAATGAAGCCA
TACCAAACGACGAGCGAGACACCACAATGCCTGCGGCAATGGCAACAACATTACGCAAACTATTAACTGG
CGAACTACTTACTCTGGCTTCACGGCAACAATTAATAGACTGGCTTGAAGCGGATAAAGTTGCAGGACCA
CTACTGCGTTCGGCACTTCCTGCTGGCTGGTTTATTGCTGATAAATCTGGGGCAGGAGAGCGTGGTTCAC
GGGGTATCATTGCCGCACTTGGACCAGATGGTAAGCCTTCCCGTATCGTAGTTATCTACACGACGGGTAG
TCAGGCAACTATGGACGAACGAAATAGACAGATTGCTGAAATAGGGGCTTCACTGATTAAGCATTGGTAA
ACCGATACAATTAAAGGCTCCTTTTGGAGCCTTTTTTTTTGGACGGACCGGTAGAAAAGATCAAAGGATC
TTCTTGAGATCCTTTTTTTCTGCGCGTAATCTGCTGCTTGCAAACAAAAAAACCACCGCTACCAGCGGTG
GTTTGTTTGCCGGATCAAGAGCTACCAACTCTTTTTCCGAAGGTAACTGGCTTCAGCAGAGCGCAGATAC
CAAATACTGTCCTTCTAGTGTAGCCGTAGTTAGGCCACCACTTCAAGAACTCTGTAGCACCGCCTACATA
CCTCGCTCTGCTAATCCTGTTACCAGTGGCTGCTGCCAGTGGCGATAAGTCGTGTCTTACCGGGTTGGAC
TCAAGACGATAGTTACCGGATAAGGCGCAGCGGTCGGGCTGAACGGGGGGTTCGTGCACACAGCCCAGCT
TGGAGCGAACGACCTACACCGAACTGAGATACCTACAGCGTGAGCTATGAGAAAGCGCCACGCTTCCCGA
AGGGAGAAAGGCGGACAGGTATCCGGTAAGCGGCAGGGTCGGAACAGGAGAGCGCACGAGGGAGCTTCCA
GGGGGAAACGCCTGGTATCTTTATAGTCCTGTCGGGTTTCGCCACCTCTGACTTGAGCGTCGATTTTTGT
GATGCTCGTCAGGGGGGCGGAGCCTATGGAAAAACGCCAGCAACGCGGCCTTTTTACGGTTCCTGGCCTT
TTGCTGGCCTTTTGCTCACATGTTAGGTGGCGGTACTTGGGTCGATATCAAAGTGCATCACTTCTTCCCG
TATGCCCAACTTTGTATAGAGAGCCACTGCGGGATCGTCACCGTAATCTGCTTGCACGTAGATCACATAA
GCACCAAGCGCGTTGGCCTCATGCTTGAGGAGATTGATGAGCGCGGTGGCAATGCCCTGCCTCCGGTGCT
CGCCGGAGACTGCGAGATCATAGATATAAATCTCACTACGCGGCTGCTCAAACTTGGGCAGAACGTAAGC
CGCGAGAGCGCCAACAACCGCTTCTTGGTCGAAGGCAGCAAGCGCGATGAATGTCTTACTACGGAGCAAG
TTCCCGAGGTAATCGGAGTCCGGCTGATGTTGGGAGTAGGTGGCTACGTCTCCGAACTCACGACCGAAAA
GATCAAGAGCAGCCCGCATGGATTTGACTTGGTCAGGGCCGAGCCTACATGTGCGAATGATGCCCATACT
TGAGCCACCTAACTTTGTTTTAGGGCGACTGCCCTGCTGCGTAACATCGTTGCTGCTGCGTAACATCGTT
GCTGCTCCATAACATCAAACATCGACCCACGGCGTAACGCGCTTGCTGCTTGGATGCCCGAGGCATAGAC
TGTACAAAAAAACAGTCATAACAAGCCATGAAAACCGCCACTGCGCCGTTACCACCGCTGCGTTCGGTCA
AGGTTCTGGACCAGTTGCGTGAGCGCATACGCTACTTGCATTACAGTTTACGAACCGAACAGGCTTATGT
CAATTCTTTCCTGCGTTATCCCCTGATTCTGTGGATAACCGTATTACCGCCTTTGAGTGAGCTGATACCG
CTCGCCGCAGCCGAACGACCGAGCGCAGCGAGTCAGTGAGCGAGGAAGCGGAAGAGCGCCTGATGCGGTA
TTTTCTCCTTACGCATCTGTGCGGTATTTCACACCGCAATGGTGCACTCTCAGTACAATCTGCTCTGATG
CCGCATAGTTAAGCCAGTATACACTCCGCTATCGCTACGTGACTGGGTCATGGCTGCGCCCCGACACCCG
CCAACACCCGCTGACGCGCCCTGACGGGCTTGTCTGCTCCCGGCATCCGCTTACAGACAAGCTGTGACCG
TCTCCGGGAGCTGCATGTGTCAGAGGTTTTCACCGTCATCACCGAAACGCGCGAGGCAGCTGCGGTAAAG
CTCATCAGCGTGGTCGTGAAGCGATTCACAGATGTCTGCCTGTTCATCCGCGTCCAGCTCGTTGAGTTTC
TCCAGAAGCGTTAATGTCTGGCTTCTGATAAAGCGGGCCATGTTAAGGGCGGTTTTTTCCTGTTTGGTCA
CTGATGCCTCCGTGTAAGGGGGATTTCTGTTCATGGGGTAATGATACCGATGAAACGAGAGAGGATGCTC
ACGATACGGGTTACTGATGATGAACATGCCCGGTTACTGGAACGTTGTGAGGGTAAACAACTGGCGGTAT
GGATGCGGCGGGACCAGAGAAAAATCACTCAGGGTCAATGCCAGCGCTTCGTTAATACAGATGTAGGTGT
T
